>Addgene plasmid #159549 | R989-X29-566: His6-MBP-tev-G-Hs.KRAS4b(1-188) G12V | addgene full sequence | sequence record 313261 | Addgene NGS Result
TTAATACGACTCACTATAGGGGAATTGTGAGCGGATAACAATTCCCCTCTAGAAATAATTTTGTTTAACT
TTAAGAAGGAGATATACATATGAGATCCCATCACCATCACCATCACGGCAAAATCGAAGAAGGTAAACTG
GTAATCTGGATTAACGGCGATAAAGGCTATAACGGTCTCGCTGAAGTCGGTAAGAAATTCGAGAAAGATA
CCGGAATTAAAGTCACCGTTGAGCATCCGGATAAACTGGAAGAGAAATTCCCACAGGTTGCGGCAACTGG
CGATGGCCCTGACATTATCTTCTGGGCACACGACCGCTTTGGTGGCTACGCTCAATCTGGCCTGTTGGCT
GAAATCACCCCGGACAAAGCGTTCCAGGACAAGCTGTATCCGTTTACCTGGGATGCCGTACGTTACAACG
GCAAGCTGATTGCTTACCCGATCGCTGTTGAAGCGTTATCGCTGATTTATAACAAAGATCTGCTGCCGAA
CCCGCCAAAAACCTGGGAAGAGATCCCGGCGCTGGATAAAGAACTGAAAGCGAAAGGTAAGAGCGCGCTG
ATGTTCAACCTGCAAGAACCGTACTTCACCTGGCCGCTGATTGCTGCTGACGGGGGTTATGCGTTCAAGT
ATGAAAACGGCAAGTACGACATTAAAGACGTGGGCGTGGATAACGCTGGCGCGAAAGCGGGTCTGACCTT
CCTGGTTGACCTGATTAAAAACAAACACATGAATGCAGACACCGATTACTCCATCGCAGAAGCTGCCTTT
AATAAAGGCGAAACAGCGATGACCATCAACGGCCCGTGGGCATGGTCCAACATCGACACCAGCAAAGTGA
ATTATGGTGTAACGGTACTGCCGACCTTCAAGGGTCAACCATCCAAACCGTTCGTTGGCGTGCTGAGCGC
AGGTATTAACGCCGCCAGTCCGAACAAAGAGCTGGCAAAAGAGTTCCTCGAAAACTATCTGCTGACTGAT
GAAGGTCTGGAAGCGGTTAATAAAGACAAACCGCTGGGTGCCGTAGCGCTGAAGTCTTACGAGGAAGAGT
TGGCGAAAGATCCACGTATTGCCGCCACCATGGAAAACGCCCAGAAAGGTGAAATCATGCCGAACATCCC
GCAGATGTCCGCTTTCTGGTATGCCGTGCGTACTGCGGTGATCAACGCCGCCAGCGGTCGTCAGACTGTC
GATGAAGCCCTGAAAGACGCGCAGACTAATTCGGGATCTGATATCACAAGTTTGTACAAAAAAGTTGGCG
AAAACCTGTACTTCCAAGGCATGACTGAATATAAACTTGTGGTAGTTGGAGCTGTTGGCGTAGGCAAGAG
TGCCTTGACGATACAGCTAATTCAGAATCATTTTGTGGACGAATATGATCCAACAATAGAGGATTCCTAC
AGGAAGCAAGTAGTAATTGATGGAGAAACCTGTCTCTTGGATATTCTCGACACAGCAGGTCAAGAGGAGT
ACAGTGCAATGAGGGACCAGTACATGAGGACTGGGGAGGGCTTTCTTTGTGTATTTGCCATAAATAATAC
TAAATCATTTGAAGATATTCACCATTATAGAGAACAAATTAAAAGAGTTAAGGACTCTGAAGATGTACCT
ATGGTCCTAGTAGGAAATAAATGTGATTTGCCTTCTAGAACAGTAGACACAAAACAGGCTCAGGACTTAG
CAAGAAGTTATGGAATTCCTTTTATTGAAACATCAGCAAAGACAAGACAGGGTGTTGATGATGCCTTCTA
TACATTAGTTCGAGAAATTCGAAAACATAAAGAAAAGATGAGCAAAGATGGTAAAAAGAAGAAAAAGAAG
TCAAAGACAAAGTGTGTAATTATGTAATCAACTTTCTTGTACAAAGTGGTGATATCGCTAGCTAGATAGC
TAGAAGCTTGCGGCCGCACAGCTGTATACACGTGCAAGCCAGCCAGAACTCGCTCCTGAAGACCCAGAGG
ATCTCGAGCACCACCACCACCACCACTAATGTTAATTAAGTTGGGCGTTCCTAGGCTGATAAAACAGAAT
TTGCCTGGCGGCAGTAGCGCGGTGGTCCCACCTGACCCCATGCCGAACTCAGAAGTGAAACGCCGTAGCG
CCGATGGTAGTGTGGGGTCTCCCCATGCGAGAGTAGGGAACTGCCAGGCATCAAATAAAACGAAAGGCTC
AGTCGAAAGACTGGGCCTTTCGTTTTATCTGTTGTTTGTCGGTGAACGCTCTCCTGAGTAGGACAAATCC
GCCGGGAGCGGATTTGAACGTTGCGAAGCAACGGCCCGGAGGGTGGCGGGCAGGACGCCCGCCATAAACT
GCCAGGCATCAAATTAAGCAGAAGGCCATCCTGACGGATGGCCTTTTTGCGTTTCTACAAACTCTTTTGT
TTATTTTTCTAAATACATTCAAATATGTATCCGCTGAGCAATAACTAGCATAACCCCTTGGGGCCTCTAA
ACGGGTCTTGAGGGGTTTTTTGCTGAAAGGAGGAACTATATCCGGATTGGCGAATGGG
[124 nt withheld, positions 2509-2632]
C
[91 nt withheld, positions 2634-2724]
A
[49 nt withheld, positions 2726-2774]
CCTTTGACGTTGGAGTCCACGTTCTTT
[37 nt withheld, positions 2802-2838]
ACCCTATCTCGGTCTATTCTTTTGATTTATAAGGGATTTTGCCGATTTCGGCCTATTGGTTAAAAAATGA
GCTGATTTAACAAAAATTTAACGCGAATTTTAACAAAATATTAACGTTTACAATTTCTGGCGGCACGATG
GCATGAGATTATCAAAAAGGATCTTCACCTAGATCCTTTTAAATTAAAAATGAAGTTTTAAATCAATCTA
AAGTATATATGAGTAAACTTGGTCTGACAGTTACCAATGCTTAATCAGTGAGGCACCTATCTCAGCGATC
TGTCTATTTCGTTCATCCATAGTTGCCTGACTCCCCGTCGTGTAGATAACTACGATACGGGAGGGCTTAC
CATCTGGCCCCAGTGCTGCAATGATACCGCGAGACCCACGCTCACCGGCTCCAGATTTATCAGCAATAAA
CCAGCCAGCCGGAAGGGCCGAGCGCAGAAGTGGTCCTGCAACTTTATCCGCCTCCATCCAGTCTATTAAT
TGTTGCCGGGAAGCTAGAGTAAGTAGTTCGCCAGTTAATAGTTTGCGCAACGTTGTTGCCATTGCTACAG
GCATCGTGGTGTCACGCTCGTCGTTTGGTATGGCTTCATTCAGCTCCGGTTCCCAACGATCAAGGCGAGT
TACATGATCCCCCATGTTGTGCAAAAAAGCGGTTAGCTCCTTCGGTCCTCCGATCGTTGTCAGAAGTAAG
TTGGCCGCAGTGTTATCACTCATGGTTATGGCAGCACTGCATAATTCTCTTACTGTCATGCCATCCGTAA
GATGCTTTTCTGTGACTGGTGAGTACTCAACCAAGTCATTCTGAGAATAGTGTATGCGGCGACCGAGTTG
CTCTTGCCCGGCGTCAATACGGGATAATACCGCGCCACATAGCAGAACTTTAAAAGTGCTCATCATTGGA
AAACGTTCTTCGGGGCGAAAACTCTCAAGGATCTTACCGCTGTTGAGATCCAGTTCGATGTAACCCACTC
GTGCACCCAACTGATCTTCAGCATCTTTTACTTTCACCAGCGTTTCTGGGTGAGCAAAAACAGGAAGGCA
AAATGCCGCAAAAAAGGGAATAAGGGCGACACGGAAATGTTGAATACTCATACTCTTCCTTTTTCAATCA
TGATTGAAGCATTTATCAGGGTTATTGTCTCATGAGCGGATACATATTTGAATGTATTTAGAAAAATAAA
CAAATAGGTCATGACCAAAATCCCTTAACGTGAGTTTTCGTTCCACTGAGCGTCAGACCCCGTAGAAAAG
ATCAAAGGATCTTCTTGAGATCCTTTTTTTCTGCGCGTAATCTGCTGCTTGCAAACAAAAAAACCACCGC
TACCAGCGGTGGTTTGTTTGCCGGATCAAGAGCTACCAACTCTTTTTCCGAAGGTAACTGGCTTCAGCAG
AGCGCAGATACCAAATACTGTCCTTCTAGTGTAGCCGTAGTTAGGCCACCACTTCAAGAACTCTGTAGCA
CCGCCTACATACCTCGCTCTGCTAATCCTGTTACCAGTGGCTGCTGCCAGTGGCGATAAGTCGTGTCTTA
CCGGGTTGGACTCAAGACGATAGTTACCGGATAAGGCGCAGCGGTCGGGCTGAACGGGGGGTTCGTGCAC
ACAGCCCAGCTTGGAGCGAACGACCTACACCGAACTGAGATACCTACAGCGTGAGCTATGAGAAAGCGCC
ACGCTTCCCGAAGGGAGAAAGGCGGACAGGTATCCGGTAAGCGGCAGGGTCGGAACAGGAGAGCGCACGA
GGGAGCTTCCAGGGGGAAACGCCTGGTATCTTTATAGTCCTGTCGGGTTTCGCCACCTCTGACTTGAGCG
TCGATTTTTGTGATGCTCGTCAGGGGGGCGGAGCCTATGGAAAAACGCCAGCAACGCGGCCTTTTTACGG
TTCCTGGCCTTTTGCTGGCCTTTTGCTCACATGTTCTTTCCTGCGTTATCCCCTGATTCTGTGGATAACC
GTATTACCGCCTTTGAGTGAGCTGATACCGCTCGCCGCAGCCGAACGACCGAGCGCAGCGAGTCAGTGAG
CGAGGAAGCGGAAGAGCGCCTGATGCGGTATTTTCTCCTTACGCATCTGTGCGGTATTTCACACCGCAAT
GGTGCACTCTCAGTACAATCTGCTCTGATGCCGCATAGTTAAGCCAGTATACACTCCGCTATCGCTACGT
GACTGGGTCATGGCTGCGCCCCGACACCCGCCAACACCCGCTGACGCGCCCTGACGGGCTTGTCTGCTCC
CGGCATCCGCTTACAGACAAGCTGTGACCGTCTCCGGGAGCTGCATGTGTCAGAGGTTTTCACCGTCATC
ACCGAAACGCGCGAGGCAGCTGCGGTAAAGCTCATCAGCGTGGTCGTGAAGCGATTCACAGATGTCTGCC
TGTTCATCCGCGTCCAGCTCGTTGAGTTTCTCCAGAAGCGTTAATGTCTGGCTTCTGATAAAGCGGGCCA
TGTTAAGGGCGGTTTTTTCCTGTTTGGTCACTGATGCCTCCGTGTAAGGGGGATTTCTGTTCATGGGGGT
AATGATACCGATGAAACGAGAGAGGATGCTCACGATACGGGTTACTGATGATGAACATGCCCGGTTACTG
GAACGTTGTGAGGGTAAACAACTGGCGGTATGGATGCGGCGGGACCAGAGAAAAATCACTCAGGGTCAAT
GCCAGCGCTTCGTTAATACAGATGTAGGTGTTCCACAGGGTAGCCAGCAGCATCCTGCGATGCAGATCCG
GAACATAATGGTGCAGGGCGCTGACTTCCGCGTTTCCAGACTTTACGAAACACGGAAACCGAAGACCATT
CATGTTGTTGCTCAGGTCGCAGACGTTTTGCAGCAGCAGTCGCTTCACGTTCGCTCGCGTATCGGTGATT
CATTCTGCTAACCAGTAAGGCAACCCCGCCAGCCTAGCCGGGTCCTCAACGACAGGAGCACGATCATGCT
AGTCATGCCCCGCGCCCACCGGAAGGAGCTGACTGGGTTGAAGGCTCTCAAGGGCATCGGTCGAGATCCC
GGTGCCTAATGAGTGAGCTAACTTACATTAATTGCGTTGCGCTCACTGCCCGCTTTCCAGTCGGGAAACC
TGTCGTGCCAGCTGCATTAATGAATCGGCCAACGCGCGGGGAGAGGCGGTTTGCGTATTGGGCGCCAGGG
TGGTTTTTCTTTTCACCAGTGAGACGGGCAACAGCTGATTGCCCTTCACCGCCTGGCCCTGAGAGAGTTG
CAGCAAGCGGTCCACGCTGGTTTGCCCCAGCAGGCGAAAATCCTGTTTGATGGTGGTTAACGGCGGGATA
TAACATGAGCTGTCTTCGGTATCGTCGTATCCCACTACCGAGATGTCCGCACCAACGCGCAGCCCGGACT
CGGTAATGGCGCGCATTGCGCCCAGCGCCATCTGATCGTTGGCAACCAGCATCGCAGTGGGAACGATGCC
CTCATTCAGCATTTGCATGGTTTGTTGAAAACCGGACATGGCACTCCAGTCGCCTTCCCGTTCCGCTATC
GGCTGAATTTGATTGCGAGTGAGATATTTATGCCAGCCAGCCAGACGCAGACGCGCCGAGACAGAACTTA
ATGGGCCCGCTAACAGCGCGATTTGCTGGTGACCCAATGCGACCAGATGCTCCACGCCCAGTCGCGTACC
GTCTTCATGGGAGAAAATAATACTGTTGATGGGTGTCTGGTCAGAGACATCAAGAAATAACGCCGGAACA
TTAGTGCAGGCAGCTTCCACAGCAATGGCATCCTGGTCATCCAGCGGATAGTTAATGATCAGCCCACTGA
CGCGTTGCGCGAGAAGATTGTGCACCGCCGCTTTACAGGCTTCGACGCCGCTTCGTTCTACCATCGACAC
CACCACGCTGGCACCCAGTTGATCGGCGCGAGATTTAATCGCCGCGACAATTTGCGACGGCGCGTGCAGG
GCCAGACTGGAGGTGGCAACGCCAATCAGCAACGACTGTTTGCCCGCCAGTTGTTGTGCCACGCGGTTGG
GAATGTAATTCAGCTCCGCCATCGCCGCTTCCACTTTTTCCCGCGTTTTCGCAGAAACGTGGCTGGCCTG
GTTCACCACGCGGGAAACGGTCTGATAAGAGACACCGGCATACTCTGCGACATCGTATAACGTTACTGGT
TTCACATTCACCACCCTGAATTGACTCTCTTCCGGGCGCTATCATGCCATACCGCGAAAGGTTTTGCGCC
ATTCGATGGTGTCCGGGATCTCGACGCTCTCCCTTATGCGACTCCTGCATTAGGAAGCAGCCCAGTAGTA
GGTTGAGGCCGTTGAGCACCGCCGCCGCAAGGAATGGTGCATGCAAGGAGATGGCGCCCAACAGTCCCCC
GGCCACGGGGCCTGCCACCATACCCACGCCGAAACAAGCGCTCATGAGCCCGAAGTGGCGAGCCCGATCT
TCCCCATCGGTGATGTCGGCGATATAGGCGCCAGCAACCGCACCTGTGGCGCCGGTGATGCCGGCCACGA
TGCGTCCGGCGTAGAGGATCGAGATCGATCTCGATCCCGCGAAA
Features (pLannotate 1.2.2; 27 found; start..end, strand, type, name):
      2..20      +  promoter       T7 promoter: promoter for bacteriophage T7 RNA polymerase
     21..45      +  protein_bind   lac operator: The lac repressor binds to the lac operator to inhibit transcription in E. coli. This inhibition can be relieved by adding lactose or isopropyl-β-D-thiogalactopyranoside (IPTG). lac repressor encoded by lacI
     60..82      +  RBS            RBS: efficient ribosome binding site from bacteriophage T7 gene 10 (Olins and Rangwala, 1989)
     99..116     +  CDS            7xHis (fragment): 6xHis affinity tag
    120..1217    +  CDS            MBP: maltose binding protein from E. coli; malE (mutated); This version of the gene does not encode a signal sequence, so MBP will remain in the cytosol.
   1237..1254    +  protein_bind   attB1 (fragment): mutant version of attB; core recombination site for the Gateway® BP reaction BP Clonase™
   1260..1276    +  CDS            TEV site (fragment): tobacco etch virus (TEV) protease recognition and cleavage site
   1281..1847    +  CDS            K-Ras (G12V): human oncoprotein generated by the G12V mutation in the small GTPase K-Ras
   1852..1869    -  protein_bind   attB2 (fragment): mutant version of attB; core recombination site for the Gateway® BP reaction BP Clonase™
   1969..1986    +  CDS            9xHis (fragment): 9xHis affinity tag
   2033..2148    +  ncRNA          5S rRNA: Accession: RF00001 - 5S ribosomal RNA
   2152..2238    +  terminator     rrnB T1 terminator: Escherichia coli rrnB; transcription terminator T1 from the E. coli rrnB gene
   2330..2357    +  terminator     rrnB T2 terminator: transcription terminator T2 from the E. coli rrnB gene
   2376..2415    +  promoter       AmpR promoter (fragment): bla
   2425..2472    +  terminator     T7 terminator: transcription terminator for bacteriophage T7 RNA polymerase
   2509..2964    +  rep_origin     f1 ori (sequence partly withheld): f1 bacteriophage origin of replication; arrow indicates direction of (+) strand synthesis
   3079..3939    -  CDS            AmpR: β-lactamase; bla; confers resistance to ampicillin, carbenicillin, and related antibiotics
   3940..4032    -  promoter       AmpR promoter: bla
   4113..4701    +  rep_origin     ori: high-copy-number ColE1/pMB1/pBR322/pUC origin of replication
   4887..5026    -  misc_feature   bom: basis of mobility region from pBR322
   5128..5319    -  CDS            rop: Rop protein, which maintains plasmids at low copy number; rop
   5336..5716    +  CDS            YPB1_ECOLX: Protein predicted: Swiss-Prot protein existence level 4. From Escherichia coli.
   5778..5842    -  CDS            TcR (fragment): tetracycline efflux protein; tet; confers resistance to tetracycline
   5857..5878    -  protein_bind   CAP binding site: CAP binding activates transcription in the presence of cAMP. E. coli catabolite activator protein
   5891..6973    -  CDS            lacI: lac repressor; lacI; The lac repressor binds to the lac operator to inhibit transcription in E. coli. This inhibition can be relieved by adding lactose or isopropyl-β-D-thiogalactopyranoside (IPTG).
   6974..7051    -  promoter       lacI promoter: lacI
   7059..7338    -  CDS            TcR (fragment): tetracycline efflux protein; tet; confers resistance to tetracycline
