[The description below was written by a language model from this plasmid's Addgene catalogue record and pLannotate feature annotations shown in this document.]
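Description:
R989-X29-566 is a bacterial expression plasmid built on the pDest-566 Gateway destination backbone for producing human KRAS4b (residues 1–188) carrying the oncogenic G12V substitution in E. coli. The 7,362-nt plasmid replicates from a ColE1/pBR322-type origin accompanied by the bom region and the rop gene, which holds copy number low, consistent with the low-copy designation in the record. Selection is by ampicillin through the β-lactamase gene. An f1 origin is also present, and short tetracycline-resistance fragments appear to be non-functional remnants of the parental backbone.

Expression is driven by a T7 promoter followed by a lac operator and the strong phage T7 gene 10 ribosome binding site. A plasmid-borne lacI gene supplies repressor, so transcription stays off until IPTG is added in a host that provides T7 RNA polymerase. The open reading frame begins with a His6 tag and a signal-sequence-free maltose binding protein, which stays in the cytosol and serves as a solubility and affinity partner. Next come the attB1 recombination scar left by Gateway cloning, a TEV protease recognition site, and the K-Ras G12V coding sequence. As the construct name indicates, TEV cleavage removes the His6-MBP portion and leaves a single extra glycine ahead of the KRAS sequence. The attB2 site follows the insert. A further histidine-tag fragment is annotated downstream of attB2, but the name describes no C-terminal tag, so it is presumably not part of the product. Transcription ends at rrnB T1/T2 and T7 terminators. The construct is intended for recombinant production and purification of KRAS4b G12V, and the associated publication concerns KRAS4b protein for biophysical studies.
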