Addgene plasmid #159549: R989-X29-566: His6-MBP-tev-G-Hs.KRAS4b(1-188) G12V
Purpose: E. coli protein expression of His6-MBP-tev-G-Hs.KRAS4b(1-188) G12V
Depositing lab: Dominic Esposito. Depositing organization: National Cancer Institute (NCI). Publication: Farnesylated and methylated KRAS4b: high yield production of protein suitable for biophysical studies of prenylated protein-lipid interactions. Gillette WK, Esposito D, Abreu Blanco M, Alexander P, Bindu L, Bittner C, Chertov O, Frank PH, Grose C, Jones JE, Meng Z, Perkins S, Van Q, Ghirlando R, Fivash M, Nissley DV, McCormick F, Holderfield M, Stephen AG. Sci Rep. 2015 Nov 2;5:15916. doi: 10.1038/srep15916. PubMed 26522388.
Backbone
  Vector backbone: pDest-566
  Vector type: Bacterial Expression
Growth in bacteria
  Bacterial resistance: Ampicillin, 100 μg/mL
  Growth temperature: 37°C
  Growth strain: DH5alpha
  Copy number: Low Copy
Gene/Insert
  Gene/Insert name: His6-MBP-tev-G-Hs.KRAS4b(1-188) G12V
  Species: H. sapiens (human)
  Mutation: G12V
  Entrez Gene: KRAS (a.k.a. 'C-K-RAS, C-K-RAS, CFC2, K-RAS2A, K-RAS2B, K-RAS4A, K-RAS4B, K-Ras, K-Ras 2, KI-RAS, KRAS1, KRAS2, NS, NS3, OES, RALD, RASK2, c-Ki-ras, c-Ki-ras2)
  Tag / fusion protein: His6-MBP-tev (N terminal on insert)
  Cloning method: Gateway Cloning
Terms and licenses: Academic/Nonprofit Terms; Industry Terms: Not Available to Industry
How to cite: R989-X29-566: His6-MBP-tev-G-Hs.KRAS4b(1-188) G12V was a gift from Dominic Esposito (Addgene plasmid # 159549 ; http://n2t.net/addgene:159549 ; RRID:Addgene_159549)
